Addgene plasmid #86305: PX458_ZNF644_1
Purpose: Encodes gRNA for 3' target of human ZNF644
Depositing lab: Eric Mendenhall & Richard M. Myers. Depositing organization: University of Alabama in Huntsville. Publication: CETCh-seq: CRISPR epitope tagging ChIP-seq of DNA-binding proteins. Savic D, Partridge EC, Newberry KM, Smith SB, Meadows SK, Roberts BS, Mackiewicz M, Mendenhall EM, Myers RM. Genome Res. 2015 Sep 9. 10.1101/gr.193540.115 PubMed 26355004.
Backbone
  Vector backbone: PX458
  Vector type: CRISPR
Growth in bacteria
  Bacterial resistance: Ampicillin, 100 μg/mL
  Growth temperature: 37°C
  Growth strain: DH5alpha
  Copy number: High Copy
Gene/Insert
  Gene/Insert name: gRNA against ZNF644
  gRNA/shRNA sequence: GAAGCAGCTTCATAGAACC
  Species: H. sapiens (human)
  Entrez Gene: ZNF644 (a.k.a. BM-005, MYP21, NatF, ZEP-2)
  Cloning method: Gibson Cloning
  Sequencing primers: 5′ pBR322ori-F
Terms and licenses: Academic/Nonprofit Terms; Industry Terms: Not Available to Industry
Depositor comments: Note: This plasmid is part of the Mendenhall and Meyers CRISPR-based Tagging system to add a tag (currently using FLAG) to endogenous proteins. Please see https://www.addgene.org/crispr/tagging/ for more details.
How to cite: PX458_ZNF644_1 was a gift from Eric Mendenhall & Richard M. Myers (Addgene plasmid # 86305 ; http://n2t.net/addgene:86305 ; RRID:Addgene_86305)
