[The description below was written by a language model from this plasmid's Addgene catalogue record.]
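Description:
PX458_ZNF644_1 is a CRISPR plasmid built on the PX458 backbone that carries a guide RNA directed against the 3' end of the human ZNF644 gene, which encodes a zinc finger protein. It is maintained in E. coli as a high-copy plasmid under ampicillin selection. The guide sequence was introduced by Gibson cloning. No feature table accompanies the record, so the individual elements of the vector are not itemised. PX458 is generally known as an all-in-one mammalian expression vector in which a U6 promoter drives the guide RNA scaffold and a separate cassette expresses Streptococcus pyogenes Cas9 linked through a 2A peptide to GFP, allowing transfected cells to be identified or sorted by fluorescence. These details come from general knowledge of the backbone rather than from this entry.

The plasmid belongs to a CRISPR-based epitope tagging system designed to add a tag, currently FLAG, to endogenous proteins. In this approach, the guide directs Cas9 to cut near the end of the coding region, here the 3' target site of ZNF644, so that a separately supplied donor template can be integrated by homology-directed repair and fuse the tag in frame to the native protein. The tagged DNA-binding protein, expressed from its own locus, can then be profiled by ChIP-seq with a standard anti-tag antibody, avoiding the need for a factor-specific antibody. The "_1" suffix suggests it may be one of several guides designed for this locus, though the record does not say so explicitly, and the donor construct is not part of this plasmid.
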