>Addgene plasmid #86305 | PX458_ZNF644_1 | addgene partial sequence | sequence record 170812 | Addgene Partial NGS Result
CCATGGACTATAAGGACCACGACGGAGACTACAAGGATCATGATATTGATTACAAAGACGATGACGATAA
GATGGCCCCAAAGAAGAAGCGGAAGGTCGGTATCCACGGAGTCCCAGCAGCCGACAAGAAGTACAGCATC
GGCCTGGACATCGGCACCAACTCTGTGGGCTGGGCCGTGATCACCGACGAGTACAAGGTGCCCAGCAAGA
AATTCAAGGTGCTGGGCAACACCGACCGGCACAGCATCAAGAAGAACCTGATCGGAGCCCTGCTGTTCGA
CAGCGGCGAAACAGCCGAGGCCACCCGGCTGAAGAGAACCGCCAGAAGAAGATACACCAGACGGAAGAAC
CGGATCTGCTATCTGCAAGAGATCTTCAGCAACGAGATGGCCAAGGTGGACGACAGCTTCTTCCACAGAC
TGGAAGAGTCCTTCCTGGTGGAAGAGGATAAGAAGCACGAGCGGCACCCCATCTTCGGCAACATCGTGGA
CGAGGTGGCCTACCACGAGAAGTACCCCACCATCTACCACCTGAGAAAGAAACTGGTGGACAGCACCGAC
AAGGCCGACCTGCGGCTGATCTATCTGGCCCTGGCCCACATGATCAAGTTCCGGGGCCACTTCCTGATCG
AGGGCGACCTGAACCCCGACAACAGCGACGTGGACAAGCTGTTCATCCAGCTGGTGCAGACCTACAACCA
GCTGTTCGAGGAAAACCCCATCAACGCCAGCGGCGTGGACGCCAAGGCCATCCTGTCTGCCAGACTGAGC
AAGAGCAGACGGCTGGAAAATCTGATCGCCCAGCTGCCCGGCGAGAAGAAGAATGGCCTGTTCGGAAACC
TGATTGCCCTGAGCCTGGGCCTGACCCCCAACTTCAAGAGCAACTTCGACCTGGCCGAGGATGCCAAACT
GCAGCTGAGCAAGGACACCTACGACGACGACCTGGACAACCTGCTGGCCCAGATCGGCGACCAGTACGCC
GACCTGTTTCTGGCCGCCAAGAACCTGTCCGACGCCATCCTGCTGAGCGACATCCTGAGAGTGAACACCG
AGATCACCAAGGCCCCCCTGAGCGCCTCTATGATCAAGAGATACGACGAGCACCACCAGGACCTGACCCT
GCTGAAAGCTCTCGTGCGGCAGCAGCTGCCTGAGAAGTACAAAGAGATTTTCTTCGACCAGAGCAAGAAC
GGCTACGCCGGCTACATTGACGGCGGAGCCAGCCAGGAAGAGTTCTACAAGTTCATCAAGCCCATCCTGG
AAAAGATGGACGGCACCGAGGAACTGCTCGTGAAGCTGAACAGAGAGGACCTGCTGCGGAAGCAGCGGAC
CTTCGACAACGGCAGCATCCCCCACCAGATCCACCTGGGAGAGCTGCACGCCATTCTGCGGCGGCAGGAA
GATTTTTACCCATTCCTGAAGGACAACCGGGAAAAGATCGAGAAGATCCTGACCTTCCGCATCCCCTACT
ACGTGGGCCCTCTGGCCAGGGGAAACAGCAGATTCGCCTGGATGACCAGAAAGAGCGAGGAAACCATCAC
CCCCTGGAACTTCGAGGAAGTGGTGGACAAGGGCGCTTCCGCCCAGAGCTTCATCGAGCGGATGACCAAC
TTCGATAAGAACCTGCCCAACGAGAAGGTGCTGCCCAAGCACAGCCTGCTGTACGAGTACTTCACCGTGT
ATAACGAGCTGACCAAAGTGAAATACGTGACCGAGGGAATGAGAAAGCCCGCCTTCCTGAGCGGCGAGCA
GAAAAAGGCCATCGTGGACCTGCTGTTCAAGACCAACCGGAAAGTGACCGTGAAGCAGCTGAAAGAGGAC
TACTTCAAGAAAATCGAGTGCTTCGACTCCGTGGAAATCTCCGGCGTGGAAGATCGGTTCAACGCCTCCC
TGGGCACATACCACGATCTGCTGAAAATTATCAAGGACAAGGACTTCCTGGACAATGAGGAAAACGAGGA
CATTCTGGAAGATATCGTGCTGACCCTGACACTGTTTGAGGACAGAGAGATGATCGAGGAACGGCTGAAA
ACCTATGCCCACCTGTTCGACGACAAAGTGATGAAGCAGCTGAAGCGGCGGAGATACACCGGCTGGGGCA
GGCTGAGCCGGAAGCTGATCAACGGCATCCGGGACAAGCAGTCCGGCAAGACAATCCTGGATTTCCTGAA
GTCCGACGGCTTCGCCAACAGAAACTTCATGCAGCTGATCCACGACGACAGCCTGACCTTTAAAGAGGAC
ATCCAGAAAGCCCAGGTGTCCGGCCAGGGCGATAGCCTGCACGAGCACATTGCCAATCTGGCCGGCAGCC
CCGCCATTAAGAAGGGCATCCTGCAGACAGTGAAGGTGGTGGACGAGCTCGTGAAAGTGATGGGCCGGCA
CAAGCCCGAGAACATCGTGATCGAAATGGCCAGAGAGAACCAGACCACCCAGAAGGGACAGAAGAACAGC
CGCGAGAGAATGAAGCGGATCGAAGAGGGCATCAAAGAGCTGGGCAGCCAGATCCTGAAAGAACACCCCG
TGGAAAACACCCAGCTGCAGAACGAGAAGCTGTACCTGTACTACCTGCAGAATGGGCGGGATATGTACGT
GGACCAGGAACTGGACATCAACCGGCTGTCCGACTACGATGTGGACCATATCGTGCCTCAGAGCTTTCTG
AAGGACGACTCCATCGACAACAAGGTGCTGACCAGAAGCGACAAGAACCGGGGCAAGAGCGACAACGTGC
CCTCCGAAGAGGTCGTGAAGAAGATGAAGAACTACTGGCGGCAGCTGCTGAACGCCAAGCTGATTACCCA
GAGAAAGTTCGACAATCTGACCAAGGCCGAGAGAGGCGGCCTGAGCGAACTGGATAAGGCCGGCTTCATC
AAGAGACAGCTGGTGGAAACCCGGCAGATCACAAAGCACGTGGCACAGATCCTGGACTCCCGGATGAACA
CTAAGTACGACGAGAATGACAAGCTGATCCGGGAAGTGAAAGTGATCACCCTGAAGTCCAAGCTGGTGTC
CGATTTCCGGAAGGATTTCCAGTTTTACAAAGTGCGCGAGATCAACAACTACCACCACGCCCACGACGCC
TACCTGAACGCCGTCGTGGGAACCGCCCTGATCAAAAAGTACCCTAAGCTGGAAAGCGAGTTCGTGTACG
GCGACTACAAGGTGTACGACGTGCGGAAGATGATCGCCAAGAGCGAGCAGGAAATCGGCAAGGCTACCGC
CAAGTACTTCTTCTACAGCAACATCATGAACTTTTTCAAGACCGAGATTACCCTGGCCAACGGCGAGATC
CGGAAGCGGCCTCTGATCGAGACAAACGGCGAAACCGGGGAGATCGTGTGGGATAAGGGCCGGGATTTTG
CCACCGTGCGGAAAGTGCTGAGCATGCCCCAAGTGAATATCGTGAAAAAGACCGAGGTGCAGACAGGCGG
CTTCAGCAAAGAGTCTATCCTGCCCAAGAGGAACAGCGATAAGCTGATCGCCAGAAAGAAGGACTGGGAC
CCTAAGAAGTACGGCGGCTTCGACAGCCCCACCGTGGCCTATTCTGTGCTGGTGGTGGCCAAAGTGGAAA
AGGGCAAGTCCAAGAAACTGAAGAGTGTGAAAGAGCTGCTGGGGATCACCATCATGGAAAGAAGCAGCTT
CGAGAAGAATCCCATCGACTTTCTGGAAGCCAAGGGCTACAAAGAAGTGAAAAAGGACCTGATCATCAAG
CTGCCTAAGTACTCCCTGTTCGAGCTGGAAAACGGCCGGAAGAGAATGCTGGCCTCTGCCGGCGAACTGC
AGAAGGGAAACGAACTGGCCCTGCCCTCCAAATATGTGAACTTCCTGTACCTGGCCAGCCACTATGAGAA
GCTGAAGGGCTCCCCCGAGGATAATGAGCAGAAACAGCTGTTTGTGGAACAGCACAAGCACTACCTGGAC
GAGATCATCGAGCAGATCAGCGAGTTCTCCAAGAGAGTGATCCTGGCCGACGCTAATCTGGACAAAGTGC
TGTCCGCCTACAACAAGCACCGGGATAAGCCCATCAGAGAGCAGGCCGAGAATATCATCCACCTGTTTAC
CCTGACCAATCTGGGAGCCCCTGCCGCCTTCAAGTACTTTGACACCACCATCGACCGGAAGAGGTACACC
AGCACCAAAGAGGTGCTGGACGCCACCCTGATCCACCAGAGCATCACCGGCCTGTACGAGACACGGATCG
ACCTGTCTCAGCTGGGAGGCGACAAAAGGCCGGCGGCCACGAAAAAGGCCGGCCAGGCAAAAAAGAAAAA
GGAATTCGGCAGTGGAGAGGGCAGAGGAAGTCTGCTAACATGCGGTGACGTCGAGGAGAATCCTGGCCCA
GTGAGCAAGGGCGAGGAGCTGTTCACCGGGGTGGTGCCCATCCTGGTCGAGCTGGACGGCGACGTAAACG
GCCACAAGTTCAGCGTGTCCGGCGAGGGCGAGGGCGATGCCACCTACGGCAAGCTGACCCTGAAGTTCAT
CTGCACCACCGGCAAGCTGCCCGTGCCCTGGCCCACCCTCGTGACCACCCTGACCTACGGCGTGCAGTGC
TTCAGCCGCTACCCCGACCACATGAAGCAGCACGACTTCTTCAAGTCCGCCATGCCCGAAGGCTACGTCC
AGGAGCGCACCATCTTCTTCAAGGACGACGGCAACTACAAGACCCGCGCCGAGGTGAAGTTCGAGGGCGA
CACCCTGGTGAACCGCATCGAGCTGAAGGGCATCGACTTCAAGGAGGACGGCAACATCCTGGGGCACAAG
CTGGAGTACAACTACAACAGCCACAACGTCTATATCATGGCCGACAAGCAGAAGAACGGCATCAAGGTGA
ACTTCAAGATCCGCCACAACATCGAGGACGGCAGCGTGCAGCTCGCCGACCACTACCAGCAGAACACCCC
CATCGGCGACGGCCCCGTGCTGCTGCCCGACAACCACTACCTGAGCACCCAGTCCGCCCTGAGCAAAGAC
CCCAACGAGAAGCGCGATCACATGGTCCTGCTGGAGTTCGTGACCGCCGCCGGGATCACTCTCGGCATGG
ACGAGCTGTACAAGGAATTCTAACTAGAGCTCGCTGATCAGCCTCGACTGTGCCTTCTAGTTGCCAGCCA
TCTGTTGTTTGCCCCTCCCCCGTGCCTTCCTTGACCCTGGAAGGTGCCACTCCCACTGTCCTTTCCTAAT
AAAATGAGGAAATTGCATCGCATTGTCTGAGTAGGTGTCATTCTATTCTGGGGGGTGGGGTGGGGCAGGA
CAGCAAGGGGGAGGATTGGGAAGAGAATAGCAGGCATGCTGGGGAGCGGCCGCAGGAACCCCTAGTGATG
GAGTTGGCCACTCCCTCTCTGCGCGCTCGCTCGCTCACTGAGGCCGGGCGACCAAAGGTCGCCCGACGCC
CGGGCTTTGCCCGGGCGGCCTCAGTGAGCGAGCGAGCGCGCAGCTGCCTGCAGGGGCGCCTGATGCGGTA
TTTTCTCCTTACGCATCTGTGCGGTATTTCACACCGCATA
[95 nt withheld, positions 5501-5595]
T
[46 nt withheld, positions 5597-5642]
C
[141 nt withheld, positions 5644-5784]
CCTTTGACGTTGGAGTCCACGTTCTTT
[37 nt withheld, positions 5812-5848]
ACTCTATCTCGGGCTATTCTTTTGATTTATAAGGGATTTTGCCGATTTCGGTCTATTGGTTAAAAAATGA
GCTGATTTAACAAAAATTTAACGCGAATTTTAACAAAATATTAACGTTTACAATTTTATGGTGCACTCTC
AGTACAATCTGCTCTGATGCCGCATAGTTAAGCCAGCCCCGACACCCGCCAACACCCGCTGACGCGCCCT
GACGGGCTTGTCTGCTCCCGGCATCCGCTTACAGACAAGCTGTGACCGTCTCCGGGAGCTGCATGTGTCA
GAGGTTTTCACCGTCATCACCGAAACGCGCGAGACGAAAGGGCCTCGTGATACGCCTATTTTTATAGGTT
AATGTCATGATAATAATGGTTTCTTAGACGTCAGGTGGCACTTTTCGGGGAAATGTGCGCGGAACCCCTA
TTTGTTTATTTTTCTAAATACATTCAAATATGTATCCGCTCATGAGACAATAACCCTGATAAATGCTTCA
ATAATATTGAAAAAGGAAGAGTATGAGTATTCAACATTTCCGTGTCGCCCTTATTCCCTTTTTTGCGGCA
TTTTGCCTTCCTGTTTTTGCTCACCCAGAAACGCTGGTGAAAGTAAAAGATGCTGAAGATCAGTTGGGTG
CACGAGTGGGTTACATCGAACTGGATCTCAACAGCGGTAAGATCCTTGAGAGTTTTCGCCCCGAAGAACG
TTTTCCAATGATGAGCACTTTTAAAGTTCTGCTATGTGGCGCGGTATTATCCCGTATTGACGCCGGGCAA
GAGCAACTCGGTCGCCGCATACACTATTCTCAGAATGACTTGGTTGAGTACTCACCAGTCACAGAAAAGC
ATCTTACGGATGGCATGACAGTAAGAGAATTATGCAGTGCTGCCATAACCATGAGTGATAACACTGCGGC
CAACTTACTTCTGACAACGATCGGAGGACCGAAGGAGCTAACCGCTTTTTTGCACAACATGGGGGATCAT
GTAACTCGCCTTGATCGTTGGGAACCGGAGCTGAATGAAGCCATACCAAACGACGAGCGTGACACCACGA
TGCCTGTAGCAATGGCAACAACGTTGCGCAAACTATTAACTGGCGAACTACTTACTCTAGCTTCCCGGCA
ACAATTAATAGACTGGATGGAGGCGGATAAAGTTGCAGGACCACTTCTGCGCTCGGCCCTTCCGGCTGGC
TGGTTTATTGCTGATAAATCTGGAGCCGGTGAGCGTGGAAGCCGCGGTATCATTGCAGCACTGGGGCCAG
ATGGTAAGCCCTCCCGTATCGTAGTTATCTACACGACGGGGAGTCAGGCAACTATGGATGAACGAAATAG
ACAGATCGCTGAGATAGGTGCCTCACTGATTAAGCATTGGTAACTGTCAGACCAAGTTTACTCATATATA
CTTTAGATTGATTTAAAACTTCATTTTTAATTTAAAAGGATCTAGGTGAAGATCCTTTTTGATAATCTCA
TGACCAAAATCCCTTAACGTGAGTTTTCGTTCCACTGAGCGTCAGACCCCGTAGAAAAGATCAAAGGATC
TTCTTGAGATCCTTTTTTTCTGCGCGTAATCTGCTGCTTGCAAACAAAAAAACCACCGCTACCAGCGGTG
GTTTGTTTGCCGGATCAAGAGCTACCAACTCTTTTTCCGAAGGTAACTGGCTTCAGCAGAGCGCAGATAC
CAAATACTGTTCTTCTAGTGTAGCCGTAGTTAGGCCACCACTTCAAGAACTCTGTAGCACCGCCTACATA
CCTCGCTCTGCTAATCCTGTTACCAGTGGCTGCTGCCAGTGGCGATAAGTCGTGTCTTACCGGGTTGGAC
TCAAGACGATAGTTACCGGATAAGGCGCAGCGGTCGGGCTGAACGGGGGGTTCGTGCACACAGCCCAGCT
TGGAGCGAACGACCTACACCGAACTGAGATACCTACAGCGTGAGCTATGAGAAAGCGCCACGCTTCCCGA
AGGGAGAAAGGCGGACAGGTATCCGGTAAGCGGCAGGGTCGGAACAGGAGAGCGCACGAGGGAGCTTCCA
GGGGGAAACGCCTGGTATCTTTATAGTCCTGTCGGGTTTCGCCACCTCTGACTTGAGCGTCGATTTTTGT
GATGCTCGTCAGGGGGGCGGAGCCTATGGAAAAACGCCAGCAACGCGGCCTTTTTACGGTTCCTGGCCTT
TTGCTGGCCTTTTGCTCACATGTGAGGGCCTATTTCCCATGATTCCTTCATATTTGCATATACGATACAA
GGCTGTTAGAGAGATAATTGGAATTAATTTGACTGTAAACACAAAGATATTAGTACAAAATACGTGACGT
AGAAAGTAATAATTTCTTGGGTAGTTTGCAGTTTTAAAATTATGTTTTAAAATGGACTATCATATGCTTA
CCGTAACTTGAAAGTATTTCGATTTCTTGGCTTTATATATCTTGTGGAAAGGACGAAACACCGAAGCAGC
TTCATAGAACCGTTTTAGAGCTAGAAATAGCAAGTTAAAATAAGGCTAGTCCGTTATCAACTTGAAAAAG
TGGCACCGAGTCGGTGCTTTTTTGTTTTAGAGCTAGAAATAGCAAGTTAAAATAAGGCTAGTCCGTTTTT
AGCGCGTGCGCCAATTCTGCAGACAAATGGCTCTAGAGGTACCC
